>Addgene plasmid #80951 | Flag-Gsdmd-NT | addgene full sequence | sequence record 423186 | Addgene NGS Result
GACTTTCCTACTTGGCAGTACATCTACGTATTAGTCATCGCTATTACCATGGTGATGCGGTTTTGGCAGT
ACACCAATGGGCGTGGATAGCGGTTTGACTCACGGGGATTTCCAAGTCTCCACCCCATTGACGTCAATGG
GAGTTTGTTTTGGCACCAAAATCAACGGGACTTTCCAAAATGTCGTAATAACCCCGCCCCGTTGACGCAA
ATGGGCGGTAGGCGTGTACGGTGGGAGGTCTATATAAGCAGAGCTCGTTTAGTGAACCGTCAGAATTAAT
TCAGATCGATCTACCATGGACTACAAAGACGATGACGACAAGCTTGCGGCCGCAATGCCATCGGCCTTTG
AGAAAGTGGTCAAGAATGTGATCAAGGAGGTAAGCGGCAGCAGAGGCGATCTCATTCCGGTGGACAGCCT
GCGGAACTCCACCAGCTTCAGGCCCTACTGCCTTCTGAACAGGAAATTTTCAAGCTCAAGGTTCTGGAAA
CCCCGTTATTCATGTGTCAACCTGTCAATCAAGGACATCCTGGAGCCCAGTGCTCCAGAACCAGAACCGG
AGTGTTTTGGCTCCTTCAAAGTCTCTGATGTCGTCGATGGGAACATTCAGGGCAGAGTGATGTTGTCAGG
CATGGGAGAAGGGAAAATTTCTGGTGGGGCTGCAGTGTCTGACAGTTCCAGTGCCTCCATGAATGTGTGT
ATACTGCGTGTGACTCAGAAGACCTGGGAGACCATGCAGCATGAAAGGCACCTTCAGCAGCCTGAGAACA
AAATCCTGCAACAGCTTCGGAGTCGTGGGGATGACCTGTTTGTGGTGACCGAGGTGCTGCAGACAAAGGA
GGAAGTGCAGATCACTGAGGTCCACAGCCAAGAGGGCTCAGGCCAGTTTACGCTGCCTGGAGCTTTATGC
TTGAAGGGTGAAGGCAAGGGCCACCAAAGCCGGAAGAAGATGGTGACCATTCCTGCAGGCAGCATCCTGG
CATTCCGAGTGGCCCAACTGCTTATTGGCTCTAAATGGGATATCCTTCTCGTCTCAGATGAGAAACAGAG
GACCTTTGAGCCCTCCTCAGGTGACAGAAAAGCAGTGGGCCAGAGGCACCATGGCCTCAATGTGCTTGCT
GCGCTTTGTTCCATCGGAAAGCAGCTCAGTCTCCTGTCAGATTAGTCTAGAGGATCCCGGGTGGCATCCC
TGTGACCCCTCCCCAGTGCCTCTCCTGGCCCTGGAAGTTGCCACTCCAGTGCCCACCAGCCTTGTCCTAA
TAAAATTAAGTTGCATCATTTTGTCTGACTAGGTGTCCTTCTATAATATTATGGGGTGGAGGGGGGTGGT
ATGGAGCAAGGGGCAAGTTGGGAAGACAACCTGTAGGGCCTGCGGGGTCTATTGGGAACCAAGCTGGAGT
GCAGTGGCACAATCTTGGCTCACTGCAATCTCCGCCTCCTGGGTTCAAGCGATTCTCCTGCCTCAGCCTC
CCGAGTTGTTGGGATTCCAGGCATGCATGACCAGGCTCAGCTAATTTTTGTTTTTTTGGTAGAGACGGGG
TTTCACCATATTGGCCAGGCTGGTCTCCAACTCCTAATCTCAGGTGATCTACCCACCTTGGCCTCCCAAA
TTGCTGGGATTACAGGCGTGAACCACTGCTCCCTTCCCTGTCCTTCTGATTTTAAAATAACTATACCAGC
AGGAGGACGTCCAGACACAGCATAGGCTACCTGGCCATGCCCAACCGGTGGGACATTTGAGTTGCTTGCT
TGGCACTGTCCTCTCATGCGTTGGGTCCACTCAGTAGATGCCTGTTGAATTGGGTACGCGGCCAGCTTGG
CTGTGGAATGTGTGTCAGTTAGGGTGTGGAAAGTCCCCAGGCTCCCCAGCAGGCAGAAGTATGCAAAGCA
TGCATCTCAATTAGTCAGCAACCAGGTGTGGAAAGTCCCCAGGCTCCCCAGCAGGCAGAAGTATGCAAAG
CATGCATCTCAATTAGTCAGCAACCATAGTCCCGCCCCTAACTCCGCCCATCCCGCCCCTAACTCCGCCC
AGTTCCGCCCATTCTCCGCCCCATGGCTGACTAATTTTTTTTATTTATGCAGAGGCCGAGGCCGCCTCGG
CCTCTGAGCTATTCCAGAAGTAGTGAGGAGGCTTTTTTGGAGGAATTGATCAGCTTGGGATCTGATCAAG
AGACAGGATGAGGATCGTTTCGCATGATTGAACAAGATGGATTGCACGCAGGTTCTCCGGCCGCTTGGGT
GGAGAGGCTATTCGGCTATGACTGGGCACAACAGACAATCGGCTGCTCTGATGCCGCCGTGTTCCGGCTG
TCAGCGCAGGGGCGCCCGGTTCTTTTTGTCAAGACCGACCTGTCCGGTGCCCTGAATGAACTGCAGGACG
AGGCAGCGCGGCTATCGTGGCTGGCCACGACGGGCGTTCCTTGCGCAGCTGTGCTCGACGTTGTCACTGA
AGCGGGAAGGGACTGGCTGCTATTGGGCGAAGTGCCGGGGCAGGATCTCCTGTCATCTCACCTTGCTCCT
GCCGAGAAAGTATCCATCATGGCTGATGCAATGCGGCGGCTGCATACGCTTGATCCGGCTACCTGCCCAT
TCGACCACCAAGCGAAACATCGCATCGAGCGAGCACGTACTCGGATGGAAGCCGGTCTTGTCGATCAGGA
TGATCTGGACGAAGAGCATCAGGGGCTCGCGCCAGCCGAACTGTTCGCCAGGCTCAAGGCGCGCATGCCC
GACGGCGAGGATCTCGTCGTGACCCATGGCGATGCCTGCTTGCCGAATATCATGGTGGAAAATGGCCGCT
TTTCTGGATTCATCGACTGTGGCCGGCTGGGTGTGGCGGACCGCTATCAGGACATAGCGTTGGCTACCCG
TGATATTGCTGAAGAGCTTGGCGGCGAATGGGCTGACCGCTTCCTCGTGCTTTACGGTATCGCCGCTCCC
GATTCGCAGCGCATCGCCTTCTATCGCCTTCTTGACGAGTTCTTCTGAGCGGGACTCTGGGGTTCGAAAT
GACCGACCAAGCGACGCCCAACCTGCCATCACGAGATTTCGATTCCACCGCCGCCTTCTATGAAAGGTTG
GGCTTCGGAATCGTTTTCCGGGACGCCGGCTGGATGATCCTCCAGCGCGGGGATCTCATGCTGGAGTTCT
TCGCCCACCCCGGGCTCGATCCCCTCGCGAGTTGGTTCAGCTGCTGCCTGAGGCTGGACGACCTCGCGGA
GTTCTACCGGCAGTGCAAATCCGTCGGCATCCAGGAAACCAGCAGCGGCTATCCGCGCATCCATGCCCCC
GAACTGCAGGAGTGGGGAGGCACGATGGCCGCTTTGGTCGACCCGGACGGGACGCTCCTGCGCCTGATAC
AGAACGAATTGCTTGCAGGCATCTCATGAGTGTGTCTTCCCGTTTTCCGCCTGAGGTCACTGCGTGGATG
GAGCGCTGGCGCCTGCTGCGCGACGGCGAGCTGCTCACCACCCACTCGCCAAGCTGGAACCGTAAAAAGG
CCGCGTTGCTGGCGTTTTTCCATAGGCTCCGCCGATCATAATCAGCCATACCACATTTGTAGAGGTTTTA
CTTGCTTTAAAAAACCTCCCACACCTCCCCCTGAACCTGAAACATAAAATGAATGCAATTGTTGTTGTTA
ACTTGTTTATTGCAGCTTATAATGGTTACAAATAAAGCAATAGCATCACAAATTTCACAAATAAAGCATT
TTTTTCACTGCATTCTAGTTGTGGTTTGTCCAAACTCATCAATGTATCTTATCATGTCTGGATCAATTCC
CTATAGTGAGTCGTATTAAATTCGTAATCATGTCATAGCTGTTTCCTGTGTGAAATTGTTATCCGCTCAC
AATTCCACACAACATACGAGCCGGAAGCATAAAGTGTAAAGCCTGGGGTGCCTAATGAGTGAGCTAACTC
ACATTAATTGCGTTGCGCTCACTGCCCGCTTTCCAGTCGGGAAACCTGTCGTGCCAGCTGCATTAATGAA
TCGGCCAACGCGCGGGGAGAGGCGGTTTGCGTATTGGGCGCTCTTCCGCTTCCTCGCTCACTGACTCGCT
GCGCTCGGTCGTTCGGCTGCGGCGAGCGGTATCAGCTCACTCAAAGGCGGTAATACGGTTATCCACAGAA
TCAGGGGATAACGCAGGAAAGAACATGTGAGCAAAAGGCCAGCAAAAGGCCAGGAACCGTAAAAAGGCCG
CGTTGCTGGCGTTTTTCCATAGGCTCCGCCCCCCTGACGAGCATCACAAAAATCGACGCTCAAGTCAGAG
GTGGCGAAACCCGACAGGACTATAAAGATACCAGGCGTTTCCCCCTGGAAGCTCCCTCGTGCGCTCTCCT
GTTCCGACCCTGCCGCTTACCGGATACCTGTCCGCCTTTCTCCCTTCGGGAAGCGTGGCGCTTTCTCATA
GCTCACGCTGTAGGTATCTCAGTTCGGTGTAGGTCGTTCGCTCCAAGCTGGGCTGTGTGCACGAACCCCC
CGTTCAGCCCGACCGCTGCGCCTTATCCGGTAACTATCGTCTTGAGTCCAACCCGGTAAGACACGACTTA
TCGCCACTGGCAGCAGCCACTGGTAACAGGATTAGCAGAGCGAGGTATGTAGGCGGTGCTACAGAGTTCT
TGAAGTGGTGGCCTAACTACGGCTACACTAGAAGAACAGTATTTGGTATCTGCGCTCTGCTGAAGCCAGT
TACCTTCGGAAAAAGAGTTGGTAGCTCTTGATCCGGCAAACAAACCACCGCTGGTAGCGGTGGTTTTTTT
GTTTGCAAGCAGCAGATTACGCGCAGAAAAAAAGGATCTCAAGAAGATCCTTTGATCTTTTCTACGGGGT
CTGACGCTCAGTGGAACGAAAACTCACGTTAAGGGATTTTGGTCATGAGATTATCAAAAAGGATCTTCAC
CTAGATCCTTTTAAATTAAAAATGAAGTTTTAAATCAATCTAAAGTATATATGAGTAAACTTGGTCTGAC
AGTTACCAATGCTTAATCAGTGAGGCACCTATCTCAGCGATCTGTCTATTTCGTTCATCCATAGTTGCCT
GACTCCCCGTCGTGTAGATAACTACGATACGGGAGGGCTTACCATCTGGCCCCAGTGCTGCAATGATACC
GCGAGACCCACGCTCACCGGCTCCAGATTTATCAGCAATAAACCAGCCAGCCGGAAGGGCCGAGCGCAGA
AGTGGTCCTGCAACTTTATCCGCCTCCATCCAGTCTATTAATTGTTGCCGGGAAGCTAGAGTAAGTAGTT
CGCCAGTTAATAGTTTGCGCAACGTTGTTGCCATTGCTACAGGCATCGTGGTGTCACGCTCGTCGTTTGG
TATGGCTTCATTCAGCTCCGGTTCCCAACGATCAAGGCGAGTTACATGATCCCCCATGTTGTGCAAAAAA
GCGGTTAGCTCCTTCGGTCCTCCGATCGTTGTCAGAAGTAAGTTGGCCGCAGTGTTATCACTCATGGTTA
TGGCAGCACTGCATAATTCTCTTACTGTCATGCCATCCGTAAGATGCTTTTCTGTGACTGGTGAGTACTC
AACCAAGTCATTCTGAGAATAGTGTATGCGGCGACCGAGTTGCTCTTGCCCGGCGTCAATACGGGATAAT
ACCGCGCCACATAGCAGAACTTTAAAAGTGCTCATCATTGGAAAACGTTCTTCGGGGCGAAAACTCTCAA
GGATCTTACCGCTGTTGAGATCCAGTTCGATGTAACCCACTCGTGCACCCAACTGATCTTCAGCATCTTT
TACTTTCACCAGCGTTTCTGGGTGAGCAAAAACAGGAAGGCAAAATGCCGCAAAAAAGGGAATAAGGGCG
ACACGGAAATGTTGAATACTCATACTCTTCCTTTTTCAATATTATTGAAGCATTTATCAGGGTTATTGTC
TCATGAGCGGATACATATTTGAATGTATTTAGAAAAATAAACAAATAGGGGTTCCGCGCACATTTCCCCG
AAAAGTGCCACCTG
[124 nt withheld, positions 5965-6088]
C
[91 nt withheld, positions 6090-6180]
A
[49 nt withheld, positions 6182-6230]
CCTTTGACGTTGGAGTCCACGTTCTTT
[37 nt withheld, positions 6258-6294]
ACCCTATCTCGGTCTATTCTTTTGATTTATAAGGGATTTTGCCGATTTCGGCCTATTGGTTAAAAAATGA
GCTGATTTAACAAAAATTTAACGCGAATTTTAACAAAATATTAACGCTTACAATTTCCATTCGCCATTCA
GGCTGCGCAACTGTTGGGAAGGGCGATCGGTGCGGGCCTCTTCGCTATTACGCCAGCTGGCGAAAGGGGG
ATGTGCTGCAAGGCGATTAAGTTGGGTAACGCCAGGGTTTTCCCAGTCACGACGTTGTAAAACGACGGCC
AGTGCCAAGCTGATCTATACATTGAATCAATATTGGCAATTAGCCATATTAGTCATTGGTTATATAGCAT
AAATCAATATTGGCTATTGGCCATTGCATACGTTGTATCTATATCATAATATGTACATTTATATTGGCTC
ATGTCCAATATGACCGCCATGTTGACATTGATTATTGACTAGTTATTAATAGTAATCAATTACGGGGTCA
TTAGTTCATAGCCCATATATGGAGTTCCGCGTTACATAACTTACGGTAAATGGCCCGCCTGGCTGACCGC
CCAACGACCCCCGCCCATTGACGTCAATAATGACGTATGTTCCCATAGTAACGCCAATAGGGACTTTCCA
TTGACGTCAATGGGTGGAGTATTTACGGTAAACTGCCCACTTGGCAGTACATCAAGTGTATCATATGCCA
AGTCCGCCCCCTATTGACGTCAATGACGGTAAATGGCCCGCCTGGCATTATGCCCAGTACATGACCTTAC
GG
Features (pLannotate 1.2.2; 22 found; start..end, strand, type, name):
     53..252     +  promoter       CMV promoter: human cytomegalovirus (CMV) immediate early promoter
    298..318     +  CDS            3xFLAG (fragment): three tandem FLAG® epitope tags
    335..1162    +  CDS            Gsdmd (fragment): GSDMD_MOUSE - Also known as Gsdmdc1. Experimental evidence at protein level: Swiss-Prot protein existence level 1. [Gasdermin-D, N-terminal]: Promotes pyroptosis in response to microbial infection and danger signals (PubMed:26375003, PubMed:26375259, PubMed:26611636, PubMed:27383986, PubMed:27385778, PubMed:27418190, PubMed:32820063). Produced by the cleavage of gasdermin-D by inflammatory caspases CASP1 or CASP4/CASP11 in response to canonical, as well as non-canonical (such as cytosolic LPS) inflammasome activators (PubMed:26375003, PubMed:26375259, PubMed:26611636, PubMed:27383986, PubMed:2
   1179..1801    +  polyA_signal   hGH poly(A) signal: human growth hormone polyadenylation signal
   1843..2140    +  promoter       SV40 promoter: SV40 enhancer and early promoter
   2194..2985    +  CDS            neo: KKA2_KLEPN - Also known as kan, nptII. Experimental evidence at protein level: Swiss-Prot protein existence level 1. Resistance to kanamycin, neomycin, paromomycin, ribostamycin, butirosin and gentamicin B. From Klebsiella pneumoniae.
   3009..3386    +  CDS            ble: BLE_KLEPN - Experimental evidence at protein level: Swiss-Prot protein existence level 1. Binding protein with a strong affinity to the bleomycin family of antibiotics. Binds to CL990; an antimitotic-antibiotic compound. From Klebsiella pneumoniae.
   3428..3487    +  CDS            str (fragment): STR_KLEPN - Protein inferred from homology: Swiss-Prot protein existence level 3. The aminoglycoside phosphotransferases achieve inactivation of their antibiotic substrates by phosphorylation. From Klebsiella pneumoniae.
   3510..3533    -  rep_origin     CloDF13 ori (fragment): Plasmids containing the CloDF13 (CDF) origin of replication can be propagated in E. coli cells that contain additional plasmids with compatible origins.
   3534..3617    +  CDS            large T antigen (fragment): large T antigen from SV40 (simian virus 40)
   3640..3774    +  polyA_signal   SV40 poly(A) signal: SV40 polyadenylation signal
   3780..3798    -  promoter       T7 promoter: promoter for bacteriophage T7 RNA polymerase
   3836..3852    -  protein_bind   lac operator: The lac repressor binds to the lac operator to inhibit transcription in E. coli. This inhibition can be relieved by adding lactose or isopropyl-β-D-thiogalactopyranoside (IPTG). lac repressor encoded by lacI
   3860..3890    -  promoter       lac promoter: promoter for the E. coli lac operon
   3905..3926    -  protein_bind   CAP binding site: CAP binding activates transcription in the presence of cAMP. E. coli catabolite activator protein
   3939..4031    -  CDS            lacI (fragment): lac repressor; lacI; The lac repressor binds to the lac operator to inhibit transcription in E. coli. This inhibition can be relieved by adding lactose or isopropyl-β-D-thiogalactopyranoside (IPTG).
   4214..4802    -  rep_origin     ori: high-copy-number ColE1/pMB1/pBR322/pUC origin of replication
   4973..5833    -  CDS            AmpR: β-lactamase; bla; confers resistance to ampicillin, carbenicillin, and related antibiotics
   5834..5938    -  promoter       AmpR promoter: bla
   5965..6393    +  rep_origin     f1 ori (sequence partly withheld): f1 bacteriophage origin of replication; arrow indicates direction of (+) strand synthesis
   6424..6578    -  CDS            lacZα (fragment): LacZα fragment of β-galactosidase; lacZ fragment
   6738..51      +  enhancer       CMV enhancer (across the origin): human cytomegalovirus immediate early enhancer
