[The description below was written by a language model from this plasmid's Addgene catalogue record and pLannotate feature annotations shown in this document.]
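Description:
Flag-Gsdmd-NT is a mammalian expression plasmid built on the pFlag-CMV-4 backbone that produces the N-terminal fragment of mouse gasdermin D (Gsdmd) with an N-terminal Flag epitope supplied by the vector. The annotated 7,066 nt sequence shows the human cytomegalovirus immediate-early enhancer and promoter driving a short Flag-coding segment (annotated as a fragment matching the 3xFLAG motif, consistent with a single epitope). This is followed by the Gsdmd fragment of roughly 830 nt, cloned between NotI and XbaI sites that remain intact, and terminated by the human growth hormone polyadenylation signal. In bacteria the plasmid replicates from a high-copy ColE1/pUC-type origin and is selected with ampicillin through the β-lactamase gene. An f1 origin is also present, as are remnants of lac regulatory elements and a lacZα fragment carried over from the backbone.

A second mammalian cassette places the neomycin phosphotransferase gene under the SV40 enhancer/early promoter with an SV40 polyadenylation signal, which would permit G418 selection of stably transfected cells. The adjacent ble and partial str annotations reflect the Tn5-derived origin of this segment rather than intended markers, and the very short CloDF13 ori and T antigen hits are likely incidental matches.

The N-terminal domain of gasdermin D is the fragment released when inflammatory caspases cleave the full-length protein after inflammasome activation, and it promotes pyroptosis. The associated publication reports that it does so by forming membrane pores. Expressing this fragment directly bypasses the need for caspase cleavage. The construct therefore suits studies of gasdermin D–mediated cell death, membrane targeting and pore formation in transfected mammalian cells, with the Flag tag allowing detection or immunoprecipitation.
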