Addgene plasmid #80951: Flag-Gsdmd-NT
Purpose: Expresses Gsdmd-NT in mammalian cells
Depositing lab: Judy Lieberman. Depositing organization: Boston Children's Hospital. Publication: Inflammasome-activated gasdermin D causes pyroptosis by forming membrane pores. Liu X, Zhang Z, Ruan J, Pan Y, Magupalli VG, Wu H, Lieberman J. Nature. 2016 Jul 6;535(7610):153-8. doi: 10.1038/nature18629. PubMed 27383986.
Backbone
  Vector backbone: pFlag-CMV-4
  Vector type: Mammalian Expression
Growth in bacteria
  Bacterial resistance: Ampicillin, 100 μg/mL
  Growth temperature: 37°C
  Growth strain: DH5alpha
  Copy number: High Copy
Gene/Insert
  Gene/Insert name: Gsdmd-NT
  Species: M. musculus (mouse)
  GenBank ID: NM_026960.4
  Entrez Gene: Gsdmd (a.k.a. 1810036L03Rik, DF5L, Dfna5l, GsdmD-1, Gsdmdc1, M2-4)
  Tag / fusion protein: Flag (N terminal on backbone)
  Cloning method: Restriction Enzyme; 5′ cloning site NotI (not destroyed); 3′ cloning site XbaI (not destroyed)
  Sequencing primers: 5′ CMV-F
Terms and licenses: Academic/Nonprofit Terms; Industry Terms: Not Available to Industry
How to cite: Flag-Gsdmd-NT was a gift from Judy Lieberman (Addgene plasmid # 80951 ; http://n2t.net/addgene:80951 ; RRID:Addgene_80951)
