>Addgene plasmid #80951 | Flag-Gsdmd-NT | addgene partial sequence | sequence record 156311 | CMV-F 5'-CGCAAATGGGCGGTAGGCGTG-3'
CTATATAAGCAGAGCTCGTTTAGTGAACCGTCAGAATTAATTCAGATCGATCTACCATGGACTACAAAGA
CGATGACGACAAGCTTGCGGCCGCAATGCCATCGGCCTTTGAGAAAGTGGTCAAGAATGTGATCAAGGAG
GTAAGCGGCAGCAGAGGCGATCTCATTCCGGTGGACAGCCTGCGGAACTCCACCAGCTTCAGGCCCTACT
GCCTTCTGAACAGGAAATTTTCAAGCTCAAGGTTCTGGAAACCCCGTTATTCATGTGTCAACCTGTCAAT
CAAGGACATCCTGGAGCCCAGTGCTCCAGAACCAGAACCGGAGTGTTTTGGCTCCTTCAAAGTCTCTGAT
GTCGTCGATGGGAACATTCAGGGCAGAGTGATGTTGTCAGGCATGGGAGAAGGGAAAATTTCTGGTGGGG
CTGCAGTGTCTGACAGTTCCAGTGCCTCCATGAATGTGTGTATACTGCGTGTGACTCAGAAGACCTGGGA
GACCATGCAGCATGAAAGGCACCTTCAGCAGCCTGAGAACAAAATCCTGCAACAGCTTCGGAGTCGTGGG
GATGACCTGTTTGTGGTGACCGAGGTGCTGCAGACAAAGGAGGAAGTGCAGATCACTGAGGTCCACAGCC
AAGAGGGCTCAGGCCAGTTTACGCTGCCTGGAGCTTTATGCTTGAAGGGTGAAGGCAAGGGCCACCAAAG
CCGGAAGAAGATGGTGACCATTCCTGCAGGCAGCATCCTGGCATTCCGAGTGGCCCAACTGCTTATTGGC
TCTAAATGGGATATCCTTCTCGTCTCAGATGAGAAACAGAGGACCTTTGAGCCCTCCTCAGGTGACAGAA
AAGCAGTGGGCCAGAGGCACCATGGCCTCAATGTGCTTGCTGCGCTTTGT
