>Addgene plasmid #80951 | Flag-Gsdmd-NT | addgene partial sequence | sequence record 156312 | hGH-PA-R 5'-CCAGCTTGGTTCCCAATAGA-3'
GGTTGTCTTCCCAACTTGCCCCTTGCTCCATACCACCCCCCTCCACCCCATAATATTATAGAAGGACACC
TAGTCAGACAAAATGATGCAACTTAATTTTATTAGGACAAGGCTGGTGGGCACTGGAGTGGCAACTTCCA
GGGCCAGGAGAGGCACTGGGGAGGGGTCACAGGGATGCCACCCGGGATCCTCTAGACTAATCTGACAGGA
GACTGAGCTGCTTTCCGATGGAACAAAGCGCAGCAAGCACATTGAGGCCATGGTGCCTCTGGCCCACTGC
TTTTCTGTCACCTGAGGAGGGCTCAAAGGTCCTCTGTTTCTCATCTGAGACGAGAAGGATATCCCATTTA
GAGCCAATAAGCAGTTGGGCCACTCGGAATGCCAGGATGCTGCCTGCAGGAATGGTCACCATCTTCTTCC
GGCTTTGGTGGCCCTTGCCTTCACCCTTCAAGCATAAAGCTCCAGGCAGCGTAAACTGGCCTGAGCCCTC
TTGGCTGTGGACCTCAGTGATCTGCACTTCCTCCTTTGTCTGCAGCACCTCGGTCACCACAAACAGGTCA
TCCCCACGACTCCGAAGCTGTTGCAGGATTTTGTTCTCAGGCTGCTGAAGGTGCCTTTCATGCTGCATGG
TCTCCCAGGTCTTCTGAGTCACACGCAGTATACACACATTCATGGAGGCACTGGAACTGTCAGACACTGC
AGCCCCACCAGAAATTTTCCCTTCTCCCATGCCTGACAACATCACTCTGCCCTGAATGTTCCCATCGACG
ACATCAGAGACTTTGAAGGAGCCAAAACACTCCGGTTCTGGTTCTGGAGCACTGGGCTCCAGGATGTCCT
TGATTGACAGGTTGACACATGAATAACGGGGTTTCCAGAACCTTGAGCTTGAAAATTTCCTGTTCAGAAG
GCAGTAGGGCCTGAAGCTGGTGGAGTTCCGCAGGCTGTCCACCGGAATGAGATCGCCTCTGCTGCCGCTT
ACCTCCTTGATCACATT
